Addgene plasmid #216160: pSPObooster
Purpose: Plasmid expressing the RME1(ins-308A) and MKT1(30G) genes from S. cerevisiae to correct sporulation defect of S288C derived yeast lab strains
Depositing lab: Grant Brown. Depositing organization: University of Toronto. Publication: pSPObooster: A Plasmid System to Improve Sporulation Efficiency of Saccharomyces cerevisiae Lab Strains. Loll-Krippleber R, Jiang YK, Brown GW. Yeast. 2024 Sep 9. doi: 10.1002/yea.3978. PubMed 39248173.
Backbone
  Vector backbone: pRG216
  Backbone size w/o insert (bp): 4557
  Total vector size (bp): 10098
  Vector type: Yeast Expression
  Selectable markers: URA3
Growth in bacteria
  Bacterial resistance: Ampicillin, 100 μg/mL
  Growth temperature: 37°C
  Growth strain: DH5alpha
  Copy number: High Copy
Gene/Insert 1
  Gene/Insert name: MKT1(30G) (alt name: MKT1)
  Species: S. cerevisiae (budding yeast)
  Insert size (bp): 3649
  Mutation: MKT1 gene containing an aspartic acid to glycine mutation at position 30 in the amino sequence
  Entrez Gene: MKT1 (a.k.a. YNL085W)
  Promoter: endogenous promoter
  Cloning method: Other
  Sequencing primers: 5′ aagtaggaagaatgactgag; 3′ ctcctatttctaccgtgatt
Gene/Insert 2
  Gene/Insert name: RME1(ins-308A) (alt name: RME1)
  Species: S. cerevisiae (budding yeast)
  Insert size (bp): 2029
  Mutation: RME1 gene with an adenine insertion at position -308 in the RME1 promoter region
  Entrez Gene: RME1 (a.k.a. YGR044C, CSP1)
  Promoter: endogenous promoter
  Cloning method: Other
  Sequencing primers: 5′ ctgtccaaagaagcaaagtg; 3′ tcacattatttagtccgtcg
Terms and licenses: Academic/Nonprofit Terms; Industry Terms: Not Available to Industry
How to cite: pSPObooster was a gift from Grant Brown (Addgene plasmid # 216160 ; http://n2t.net/addgene:216160 ; RRID:Addgene_216160)
