[The description below was written by a language model from this plasmid's Addgene catalogue record and pLannotate feature annotations shown in this document.]
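Description:
pSPObooster is a yeast–E. coli shuttle plasmid of about 10.1 kb, built on the pRG216 backbone, that supplies sporulation-promoting alleles of two S. cerevisiae genes to laboratory strains derived from S288C, which sporulate poorly. In bacteria it is maintained through a high-copy ColE1/pUC-type origin and selected with ampicillin via the β-lactamase gene. In yeast it carries a CEN6/ARS element, so it replicates as a stably segregating centromeric episome, and the URA3 marker with its own promoter allows selection in ura3 strains. Because URA3 can be counterselected with 5-fluoroorotic acid, the plasmid can in principle be removed once it is no longer needed.

The payload consists of two genomic fragments, each driven by its endogenous promoter and placed in opposite orientations between the backbone's T7 and T3 promoters, within remnants of the lacZα cloning region. The first, roughly 3.6 kb, encodes MKT1(30G), a variant of the RNA-regulatory protein Mkt1 with an aspartate-to-glycine change at residue 30. This fragment also includes the neighbouring SNN1 open reading frame upstream. The second, roughly 2 kb, carries RME1(ins-308A), in which an adenine is inserted at position −308 of the promoter of RME1. This gene encodes a repressor of IME1 transcription and hence of entry into meiosis. Annotated fragments of a predicted adjacent ORF lie within the upstream flanking sequence. Other small hits in the feature table, such as the short LEU2 promoter and lacI fragments, appear to be backbone remnants. The plasmid is intended to correct the sporulation defect of S288C-background strains, for example when producing spores for genetic crosses and tetrad analysis.
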