Features (pLannotate 1.2.2; 18 found; start..end, strand, type, name):
     30..108     -  CDS            lacZα (fragment): LacZα fragment of β-galactosidase; lacZ fragment
    111..129     +  promoter       T7 promoter: promoter for bacteriophage T7 RNA polymerase
    367..672     +  CDS            SNN1: SNAPN_YEAST - Experimental evidence at protein level: Swiss-Prot protein existence level 1. Component of the biogenesis of lysosome-related organelles complex-1 (BLOC-1), a complex involved in endosomal cargo sorting. From Saccharomyces cerevisiae (strain ATCC 204508 / S288c) (Baker's yeast).
   1164..3653    +  CDS            MKT1: MKT1_YEAST - Experimental evidence at protein level: Swiss-Prot protein existence level 1. Involved in 3'-UTR mediated RNA regulation (PubMed:15082763). Binds to RNA-binding and RNA regulatory proteins (PubMed:15082763). Complexes with PAB1-binding protein to promote mRNA interactions with poly(A)-binding protein (PubMed:15082763). Promotes mating-type switching in mother cells by positively regulating HO expression (PubMed:15082763). From Saccharomyces cerevisiae (strain ATCC 204508 / S288c) (Baker's yeast).
   4084..4983    -  CDS            RME1: RME1_YEAST - Experimental evidence at protein level: Swiss-Prot protein existence level 1. Involved in the control of meiosis. Represses the transcription of the IME1 gene thereby inhibiting cells from entering meiosis. But also activates the CLN2 gene thus promoting mitosis. From Saccharomyces cerevisiae (strain ATCC 204508 / S288c) (Baker's yeast).
   5028..5291    -  CDS            YG1V_YEAST (fragment): Protein predicted: Swiss-Prot protein existence level 4. From Saccharomyces cerevisiae (strain ATCC 204508 / S288c) (Baker's yeast).
   5290..5388    -  CDS            YG1V_YEAST (fragment): Protein predicted: Swiss-Prot protein existence level 4. From Saccharomyces cerevisiae (strain ATCC 204508 / S288c) (Baker's yeast).
   5904..5921    -  promoter       LEU2 promoter (fragment): S. cerevisiae LEU2
   5945..5963    -  promoter       T3 promoter: promoter for bacteriophage T3 RNA polymerase
   6008..6024    -  protein_bind   lac operator: The lac repressor binds to the lac operator to inhibit transcription in E. coli. This inhibition can be relieved by adding lactose or isopropyl-β-D-thiogalactopyranoside (IPTG). lac repressor encoded by lacI
   6271..6322    -  CDS            lacI (fragment): lac repressor; lacI; The lac repressor binds to the lac operator to inhibit transcription in E. coli. This inhibition can be relieved by adding lactose or isopropyl-β-D-thiogalactopyranoside (IPTG).
   6505..7093    -  rep_origin     ori: high-copy-number ColE1/pMB1/pBR322/pUC origin of replication
   7272..8132    -  CDS            AmpR: β-lactamase; bla; confers resistance to ampicillin, carbenicillin, and related antibiotics
   8133..8237    -  promoter       AmpR promoter: bla
   8280..8783    +  misc_feature   CEN/ARS: S. cerevisiae CEN6 centromere fused to an autonomously replicating sequence
   8805..8879    +  CDS            YE020_YEAST (fragment): Protein uncertain: Swiss-Prot protein existence level 5. From Saccharomyces cerevisiae (strain ATCC 204508 / S288c) (Baker's yeast).
   9101..9904    -  CDS            URA3: orotidine-5'-phosphate decarboxylase, required for uracil biosynthesis; S. cerevisiae URA3; yeast auxotrophic marker, counterselectable with 5-fluoroorotic acid (5-FOA)
   9905..18      -  promoter       URA3 promoter (across the origin): S. cerevisiae URA3
>Addgene plasmid #216160 | pSPObooster | addgene full sequence | sequence record 433867 | Addgene NGS Result
AAAAAAAAAAAGATGAATGAAAAGCGATCGGATGTGCTGCAAGGCGATTAAGTTGGGTAACGCCAGGGTT
TTCCCAGTCACGACGTTGTAAAACGACGGCCAGTGAATTGTAATACGACTCACTATAGGGCGAATTGGAG
AAACAGAATAATATATAAACCTGTATAATATAACCTTGAAGACTATATTTCTTTTCGAAGTAGGAAGAAT
GACTGAGCGAAAAAAACCGTAGAAGTAGAACTTAAAATAAGAACGGAGGCTAAACCACCAAAACAGCTCA
TCAACAGTTAAAACACCACCAATATTTCCAGAAAAAAGAACTGTAGATATAGTCTCATTAGTATTTAGAA
GAAAGAGGATTTTGCAATGGCAGGGGATAGTATAAGCGCTGACGGCACTGGCGTCCATCCAGTTGAACTG
TCGGTGTATTCAGTATTGTCCACCGATTTAGACGGACTGTATCAATCGATCAATGAATTACGCGAGTCGC
AAGCACTACTCATCCTTATGCTTCGGAAGGTTCGCGATAAACTTCGAAGAGAAGGTCAAGTCCTTTATGA
CCCAGAACCATTCAAACCAACCATGGATAAACTGGCTGACTTATCTGCCCGTGTGCGCATTCTCTCACAA
AGATACGAGGAGCTTCAGGGGAATGCTAGAGCCCTCAACAACTAAGTAAACATACACATGTATAGCATAA
TCTTCGATTCCTTTTACCCATTCGTAGATGGCATCGACAGTGTACTTATAATACTACCGTGAGAAACGAT
ATTAAGAACAAGACGAAAAATGGTGGAAAATCTGGAAAGCAAGAACGTAGCACGCTAGAGTTATTCTAGC
TTGTCAGCTCGACTGTTTAATTATTATTGTTATTATATTAACATTAACGTAATAACCATTGAACTACATT
AAAGAAATAACTGTCTCGCTTATATCTGGTCTATTTTTTGTTTTTTGCCTTTCCTTTTAAATTCTTTATA
ACCTTGAAAACAAAAAATCACATTGGTAAATTACAATCATTTATTACCAAATTTGTCCATTAACTATTTT
AGCGTGACTGACTGATAAAGACTGTTTCACTCTCTTTATTTATTCATAACAAAAATTCAGATATTTTGAA
CTATAAAGTACTAAAGGCAGAAAAATTAATAGCAAATTAAGCGATGGCAATCAAGTCATTGGAATCGTTC
CTTTTCGAAAGAGGTCTAGTAGGATCCTATGCCATTGAGGCTCTGAATAATTGTACCCTGGGTATAGACG
TCAACCATTATGTTTCCAGATTGTTGACCAATAAAAGAGAACAGTATTTGGATGCCATTGGTGGTTTCCC
TACCAGTTTAAAAATGTATTTGGAAAGCGACTTAAAGATATTCAAGGATTTCAATATTACCCCTATTTTT
GTCTTTAATGGTGGTTTGACTTACAACCAATTAGAGGCATCGGGCCATTTTACTGCAGCATCTGCTTCTG
CGTCGATTTCGTCAACCACTACTTCCAGCAGCGGTACCAATGCCACAACAAGATCCAACACGGAATCCGT
TCTTTTGCAGAGAAGTAGAGGCTGGACACAATGGAACAACTTGATTAGTTCGAATCAGAATTCCTATATT
GACCAGCCTATTCAACCCCAAGAGCCATTCAGACATAACACCACAATTGACTCCAAAGCTTACCAAAACG
ATTTGATCGCTTATTTTATTGAGCATGGGTATATGTACCAAGTGGCTCCTTACTCCTCTTGGTTTCAACT
AGCATATTTATTGAATAGCGCTTATATTGATGCGATCTACGGCCCAACTGATTGTTTGATGCTAGATTGT
GTTGATAGGTTCATTTTGGGTATGGAATTTCCAAATAAAGAATTTCGATTCATTGACAGGTCAAGAGTGA
TGAAGGATTTAGGTTGTACCCATGAAGAGTTTATCGATATTGCTATGGCTGTAGGTAATGATTTGCAACC
AACAACTTTACCACCATTGCAAATTTATCCAGTTCCTCAGCTGTTTGATATTGCTCTAGAAATGGTTTTG
AATACAGGTACAAACTTCTATGCCTATCAACTATCTACAACCTTACAAAATGACTCCAAAGAGAATATTC
AAAACTACCAAAGAGGTATTTCTGCATTAAGATACATGCCAGTCTTGAAAGATACAGGTAAAGTTGAATT
ATTTGTTCAAGAGATCGTTGTTTCAGAGGAGGACAGTGAAAAGAATAACAAGGATGGAAAAAAGAGTAAT
CTTTCCTCACCATCTTCTGCGTCATCTAGTGCTTCTCCTGCTACCACCGTGACTAAGAACGCTAGTGAAA
AGTTAACTTATGAAAAATCCAGCACTAAAGAGGTTAGAAAACCAAGAGATATTCCTAATGATGTTCATGA
TTTTATCGGCCAAATGTTACCTCATGAATACTATTTCTATAGATCCATAGGACTGGTTACTGGAAAATTA
TTTGACGCAATTGTCACAGGAGTTTATCCTGAAGAGCCTCCATTGGGCGGAGGATCTTCTACATCCTACA
AGAAACTGGTTTCCAAGTCCGTTGAAATCTTCAAGAATAAAGAAATCAATTTATTAACTCAACCAATTAA
CAGATACTATCAGATTAAACAAATTAAACAAGTCAAGTGGTATGCGGCAAATGAGCCTACCACTTTGACC
AACAGGATGTCACCTTCTATGTTTGAAACTATCAACCACTTAATTGTTAAAACAGAAACGTCTGATGAAA
AGGAATTTTCTATCTCTGAGTTCATTACAACAATAAATGGTTCTAGCAATATGGCGAAAGATTTTATATC
TGAAAAAGTCATTTTCCCAAACTCCGTACCAATCGAATCCAAATTAAACTCACCATTTAATTTATTGTCG
ACCAATTTCTTAAGATTACTAGTACTATTGGAGTTCTTCACTTTTGATTTCAAGGAAAAACTGCTAGAGC
CTACGAGATGGGGTGAGGTATTCTTAAAATTAAATGAGCTCAATATTGACAGTAAGTATCACGAATCAGT
TATTATCTTTTTGGTATTTTTGAAATGCGATGTCTTAAAACTTGACGAAGAAGTTCAACCACCGGCTCCC
TCAGCCCTATCTCAAGCCACTCTTCGTTCATATCCTGAAGAATCATTGTACGTCCTATTGATTACGCGTG
TATTAACTTTATTTCAAGTGGACCAAAAGCCATCAAATTACCACGGACCAATTGATAAGAAAACTTTGAT
CTTTAGAGATCATCTTTCTTTCATAAAGGAAAATTTAAATGAACTTTTTGAAGCCGTTTTGATCTCATCT
TTAACTTCTGGCGAGTTTAATAGATTATCACTTGATAACTTTGGTTGGGCAAGAAAGATTGTTAGATATT
TACCGTTCAAATTAGATTCCCCAAATACTATAATGGCTATGATGTGGGAGTTTTTCTTACAAAAATATCT
TCACAATGGTAATGCCAAGAATGATGCATTGTCTTTAGTTGCTACTGAATTCAACACTTACAAATCCACA
CCAAATCTTGATGAACAGTTTGTCGAATCCCATAGATTTCTTCTTGAAATTTCAAAAGTCATGCAGGAGC
TAAATGCTGCGAAATTAATCGATGAAAACGTGTTTAAATTATTCACTAAAGCAGTTGAGTTTACTACAAC
AGCTCTATCTAGCTGAAGCGTGAGAATGAGTATGATGGAAATAGTGGAACTATTTAAAAAGCACCCAATA
AAGAAAGATAGTTACTGTAAAGAGGTATATTATCATTATTCAGAGGGTTCAAGTACCATCATCAAGATTT
AACACAAGCACAGTGAATAGCAACAATTAAAGAAAAAACTAATCAAAATCACGGTAGAAATAGGAGCTGT
CCAAAGAAGCAAAGTGAATATAGAAGAAAAAATGCGAGTACTTACGATTTTTTATTTAGCTAAGTAACCA
ACGTGGTGCCATATTCACGACATAGCAAGTGTCCATAGTTGCATGCGTTTTCTTTAATATCATTGTGTTT
TATTTTTATTACTTTAAGAAAAAATACAGTAGCTTTCATGCCTGCACAAATTTAACAAGAGTTTCATGGG
GTACATTTTTAATGCCTCAACTATTTGGTATTGTTCAAAATTTTCTTCAAACGCTTGTTAAATCTTGAAT
CAGCGTTGTTATGCACCATGGCCACATGTCTCTTATAGGCGTCTTTGCGCCTAAACGTTTTCTGACAGAT
AGGAAATGGGCAATTCAGTCCTGGATATTTTTCTACTTTTAGATTTAATGATTTCTCCATCTCTATATCA
AGCTCTCCTATATGTTGGGAAGCACAATGTCTTCTCAGACCAGTTGCTTGTTGGAAACCCAATATTTTCC
AGGGACATTGCTCTATGGGACACTTACACGGTCTTTCAAGGTTGAATTCGTCTAAGTGCGCGGCAAACTC
AACTAACGTTGCGAACTTTTCAGAACAATGAGAACAGTGGTAACTTCCTCTTTTTGTTTGCCCTTCGGAA
ATTGTGCTGAGTACTTTGGGGTCGTGATATAGCTGTGCCACGTGCGATTTTTGGGGATAGCCTAGAATAC
ACTGTGAATGGGATTGTTCTGTTGTATTGCTCTCAATAAATACAGGATTTGCTCCTTTTTGACGTCCATA
ATTAATAAGATCTCTGAACTCCGGATCAACTAATGACGTGATACAGTGTGTACTGTCCGCTATTTCATCC
GGCCGTAATTGAGGTGCTGTACCTTCCTCAGTAGACGACGTAGAGTCATAAGCCTGTCTCTGATTTCCGG
CTATAACTGTGATTGTGTTTTCTAATGATAGTAGTAAACAGTCCTCAGTGCTGGAAGGCAGGCTGGAAGG
CAGGCTGGAATCCCCCTCTAAGGGTGATGCCGAATATTCTTTCATGTTTTGCCCGAAATCGTGCCAATGA
TAAATCGGTTGCACCTCTTGTAAAACCTCTCTGTTCCAAGACCCCTTGGCGATGGCACTGTTTTGTCCAT
AACACGGTGACATAAGTGCTGAAAATCCCAACTTCTAGTAAAGAATTAACAAATTCAACTGTATGACTTA
TAGGATAAGAACAATGTCAGTTCCAATGCGTTGACACAGTAGAAAATATATTTACTAAGAAGCAGCTTCG
TCGTTGGTATAGTTTCGGTTGATCTAGATATAAATATAACTACAAATAAATGGCAGGAAAAATTGAAGCA
AATGACACAGGACATATCTATCACATTGCTCCCTTTAATTTCCTCGAAGGCACTCTGGCCTTTGTTCTCT
GCATAAGAAAAAGCCAGCAGAAAATACGGTGATATATTTAATTACATGCCCGGCCACTTTTCTGCTGGTA
AAGCCCACCGGAAAAGTTCGGATTTTCTTATCCAGTATACGCCGACCTTTTGATGTAATCTGTGACATCT
CACTCCGGCGGCCATTTTACGTGACGAAGCATCCCTTACAACAGAAAGAAGAAAAAAGATATGCCGCTTT
GCGGTTTCTTTCTGGCAATGTATGCACTCATAATGCTACTCGTTTACCCACTATCCCTGTCCAAACTAAA
GAGGGAGGAAAGCACTTTTTGCATTTACACATCGTAGATTATAAAATGATCGTTAACAGGCGCTTGTGAT
TTTGAATTTAAGAAATGTGGACTAGAGAAGTCTTAAATCGCCAATGCTGTACCAGACTCTCTATAGCATC
TAAACACGAAATTCAACTGTTATCTTAGTTTTTCACTTACCAGTAGCGCGCTTGTTATTCCCACGTTATT
ATTTGCCCCCACATCATAGGTCAAGTGACCTTCTCTTACCCGACATGAATAAAGAAAAGAAAAGAAATCA
TACCCTTCAGCCTGTTTAGCCATAAATAGTAAAGAGTAGATGTTTCGACGGACTAAATAATGTGATATTT
ACAGATAACGATGTCGTTATTATATATATATATATATATTGTCACTTGTACCCAGCTTTTGTTCCCTTTA
GTGAGGGTTAATTTCGAGCTTGGCGTAATCATGGTCATAGCTGTTTCCTGTGTGAAATTGTTATCCGCTC
ACAACAGCTGGATGAATTGAATAGCTTTATGGACCCTGAAACCACAGCCACATTAACCTTCTTTGATGGT
CAAAACTTATCCTTCACCATAAATATGCCTCGCAAAAAAGGTAATTAACATATATAGAATTACATTATTT
ATGAAATATCATCACTATCTCTTAGCATCTTTAATCCTTTTCTACATCAGATAACTTCGGTTTGTTATCA
TCGTCTGTATTGTCATCAATTGGCGCGCCTCTCCCTGCAGGCATTAATGAATCGGCCAACGCGCGGGGAG
AGGCGGTTTGCGTATTGGGCGCTCTTCCGCTTCCTCGCTCACTGACTCGCTGCGCTCGGTCGTTCGGCTG
CGGCGAGCGGTATCAGCTCACTCAAAGGCGGTAATACGGTTATCCACAGAATCAGGGGATAACGCAGGAA
AGAACATGTGAGCAAAAGGCCAGCAAAAGGCCAGGAACCGTAAAAAGGCCGCGTTGCTGGCGTTTTTCCA
TAGGCTCCGCCCCCCTGACGAGCATCACAAAAATCGACGCTCAAGTCAGAGGTGGCGAAACCCGACAGGA
CTATAAAGATACCAGGCGTTTCCCCCTGGAAGCTCCCTCGTGCGCTCTCCTGTTCCGACCCTGCCGCTTA
CCGGATACCTGTCCGCCTTTCTCCCTTCGGGAAGCGTGGCGCTTTCTCATAGCTCACGCTGTAGGTATCT
CAGTTCGGTGTAGGTCGTTCGCTCCAAGCTGGGCTGTGTGCACGAACCCCCCGTTCAGCCCGACCGCTGC
GCCTTATCCGGTAACTATCGTCTTGAGTCCAACCCGGTAAGACACGACTTATCGCCACTGGCAGCAGCCA
CTGGTAACAGGATTAGCAGAGCGAGGTATGTAGGCGGTGCTACAGAGTTCTTGAAGTGGTGGCCTAACTA
CGGCTACACTAGAAGAACAGTATTTGGTATCTGCGCTCTGCTGAAGCCAGTTACCTTCGGAAAAAGAGTT
GGTAGCTCTTGATCCGGCAAACAAACCACCGCTGGTAGCGGTGGTTTTTTTGTTTGCAAGCAGCAGATTA
CGCGCAGAAAAAAAGGATCTCAAGAAGATCCTTTGATCTTTTGTTTAAACCTACGGGGTCTGACGCTCAG
TGGAACGAAAACTCACGTTAAGGGATTTTGGTCATGAGATTATCAAAAAGGATCTTCACCTAGATCCTTT
TAAATTAAAAATGAAGTTTTAAATCAATCTAAAGTATATATGAGTAAACTTGGTCTGACAGTTACCAATG
CTTAATCAGTGAGGCACCTATCTCAGCGATCTGTCTATTTCGTTCATCCATAGTTGCCTGACTCCCCGTC
GTGTAGATAACTACGATACGGGAGGGCTTACCATCTGGCCCCAGTGCTGCAATGATACCGCGAGACCCAC
GCTCACCGGCTCCAGATTTATCAGCAATAAACCAGCCAGCCGGAAGGGCCGAGCGCAGAAGTGGTCCTGC
AACTTTATCCGCCTCCATCCAGTCTATTAATTGTTGCCGGGAAGCTAGAGTAAGTAGTTCGCCAGTTAAT
AGTTTGCGCAACGTTGTTGCCATTGCTACAGGCATCGTGGTGTCACGCTCGTCGTTTGGTATGGCTTCAT
TCAGCTCCGGTTCCCAACGATCAAGGCGAGTTACATGATCCCCCATGTTGTGCAAAAAAGCGGTTAGCTC
CTTCGGTCCTCCGATGGTTGTCAGAAGTAAGTTGGCCGCAGTGTTATCACTCATGGTTATGGCAGCACTG
CATAATTCTCTTACTGTCATGCCATCCGTAAGATGCTTTTCTGTGACTGGTGAGTACTCAACCAAGTCAT
TCTGAGAATAGTGTATGCGGCGACCGAGTTGCTCTTGCCCGGCGTCAATACGGGATAATACCGCGCCACA
TAGCAGAACTTTAAAAGTGCTCATCATTGGAAAACGTTCTTCGGGGCGAAAACTCTCAAGGATCTTACCG
CTGTTGAGATCCAGTTCGATGTAACCCACTCGTGCACCCAACTGATCTTCAGCATCTTTTACTTTCACCA
GCGTTTCTGGGTGAGCAAAAACAGGAAGGCAAAATGCCGCAAAAAAGGGAATAAGGGCGACACGGAAATG
TTGAATACTCATACTCTTCCTTTTTCAATATTATTGAAGCATTTATCAGGGTTATTGTCTCATGAGCGGA
TACATATTTGAATGTATTTAGAAAAATAAACAAATAGGGGTTCCGCGCACATTTCCCCGAAAAGTGCCAC
CTGACGTCGGGTCCTTTTCATCACGTGCTATAAAAATAATTATAATTTAAATTTTTTAATATAAATATAT
AAATTAAAAATAGAAAGTAAAAAAAGAAATTAAAGAAAAAATAGTTTTTGTTTTCCGAAGATGTAAAAGA
CTCTAGGGGGATCGCCAACAAATACTACCTTTTATCTTGCTCTTCCTGCTCTCAGGTATTAATGCCGAAT
TGTTTCATCTTGTCTGTGTAGAAGACCACACACGAAAATCCTGTGATTTTACATTTTACTTATCGTTAAT
CGAATGTATATCTATTTAATCTGCTTTTCTTGTCTAATAAATATATATGTAAAGTACGCTTTTTGTTGAA
ATTTTTTAAACCTTTGTTTATTTTTTTTTCTTCATTCCGTAACTCTTCTACCTTCTTTATTTACTTTCTA
AAATCCAAATACAAAACATAAAAATAAATAAACACAGAGTAAATTCCCAAATTATTCCATCATTAAAAGA
TACGAGGCGCGTGTAAGTTACAGGCAAGCGATCCGTCTTAATTAACTCTGGCGCGCCACTACTTTTTGGA
ACTCTTGTTGTTCTTTGGAGTTCAATGCGTCCATCTTTACAGTCCTGTCTTATTGTTCTTGATTTGTGCC
CCGTAAAATACTGTTACTTGGTTCTGGCGAGGTATTGGATAGTTCCTTTTTATAAAGGCCATGAAGGTTT
TTCTTTCCAATTTTTTTTTTTTCGTCATTATAGAAATCATTACGACCGAGATTCCCGGCATATGGTAATA
ACTGATATAATTAAATTGAAGCTCTAATTTGTGAGTTTAGTATACATGCATTTACTTATAATACAGTTTT
TTAGTTTTGCTGGCCGCATCTTCTCAAATATGCTTCCCAGCCTGCTTTTCTGTAACGTTCACCCTCTACC
TTAGCATCCCTTCCCTTTGCAAATAGTCCTCTTCCAACAATAATAATGTCAGATCCTGTAGAGACCACAT
CATCCACGGTTCTATACTGTTGACCCAATGCGTCTCCCTTGTCATCTAAACCCACACCGGGTGTCATAAT
CAACCAATCGTAACCTTCATCTCTTCCACCCATGTCTCTTTGAGCAATAAAGCCGATAACAAAATCTTTG
TCGCTCTTCGCAATGTCAACAGTACCCTTAGTATATTCTCCAGTAGCTAGGGAGCCCTTGCATGACAATT
CTGCTAACATCAAAAGGCCTCTAGGTTCCTTTGTTACTTCTTCCGCCGCCTGCTTCAAACCGCTAACAAT
ACCTGGGCCCACCACACCGTGTGCATTCGTAATGTCTGCCCATTCTGCTATTCTGTATACACACGCAGAG
TACTGCAATTTGACTGTATTACCAATGTCAGCAAATTTTCTGTCTTCGAAGAGTAAAAAATTGTACTTGG
CGGATAATGCCTTTAGCGGCTTAACTGTGCCCTCCATGGAAAAATCAGTCAAGAGATCCACATGTGTTTT
TAGTAAACAAATTTTGGGACCTAATGCTTCAACTAACTCCAGTAATTCCTTGGTGGTACGAACATCCAAT
GAAGCACACAAGTTTGTTTGCTTTTCGTGCATGATATTAAATAGCTTGGCAGCAACAGGACTAGGATGAG
TAGCAGCACGTTCCTTATATGTAGCTTTCGACATGATTTATCTTCGTTTCCTGCACGTTTTTGTTCTGTG
CAGTTGGGTTAAGAATACTGGGCAATTTCATGTTTCTTCAACACCACCTATGCGTATATATACCAATCTA
AGTCTGTGCTCCTTCCTTCGTTCTTCCTTCTGCTCGGAGATTACCGAATCAAAAAAATTTCAAAGAAACC
GGAATCAAAAAAAAGAACA
